>Addgene plasmid #195451 | pMN-326 | addgene full sequence | sequence record 384853 | Addgene NGS Result
CGATACCGTCGACCTCGAGGGAATTAATTCGAGCTCGGTACCTTTAAGACCAATGACTTACAAGGCAGCT
GTAGATCTTAGCCACTTTTTAAAAGAAAAGGGGGGACTGGAAGGGCTAATTCACTCCCAACGAAGACAAG
ATCTGCTTTTTGCTTGTACTGGGTCTCTCTGGTTAGACCAGATCTGAGCCTGGGAGCTCTCTGGCTAACT
AGGGAACCCACTGCTTAAGCCTCAATAAAGCTTGCCTTGAGTGCTTCAAGTAGTGTGTGCCCGTCTGTTG
TGTGACTCTGGTAACTAGAGATCCCTCAGACCCTTTTAGTCAGTGTGGAAAATCTCTAGCAGCATCTAGA
ATTAATTCCGTGTATTCTATAGTGTCACCTAAATCGTATGTGTATGATACATAAGGTTATGTATTAATTG
TAGCCGCGTTCTAACGACAATATGTACAAGCCTAATTGTGTAGCATCTGGCTTACTGAAGCAGACCCTAT
CATCTCTCTCGTAAACTGCCGTCAGAGTCGGTTTGGTTGGACGAACCTTCTGAGTTTCTGGTAACGCCGT
CCCGCACCCGGAAATGGTCAGCGAACCAATCAGCAGGGTCATCGCTAGCCAGATCCTCTACGCCGGACGC
ATCGTGGCCGGCATCACCGGCGCCACAGGTGCGGTTGCTGGCGCCTATATCGCCGACATCACCGATGGGG
AAGATCGGGCTCGCCACTTCGGGCTCATGAGCGCTTGTTTCGGCGTGGGTATGGTGGCAGGCCCCGTGGC
CGGGGGACTGTTGGGCGCCATCTCCTTGCATGCACCATTCCTTGCGGCGGCGGTGCTCAACGGCCTCAAC
CTACTACTGGGCTGCTTCCTAATGCAGGAGTCGCATAAGGGAGAGCGTCGAATGGTGCACTCTCAGTACA
ATCTGCTCTGATGCCGCATAGTTAAGCCAGCCCCGACACCCGCCAACACCCGCTGACGCGCCCTGACGGG
CTTGTCTGCTCCCGGCATCCGCTTACAGACAAGCTGTGACCGTCTCCGGGAGCTGCATGTGTCAGAGGTT
TTCACCGTCATCACCGAAACGCGCGAGACGAAAGGGCCTCGTGATACGCCTATTTTTATAGGTTAATGTC
ATGATAATAATGGTTTCTTAGACGTCAGGTGGCACTTTTCGGGGAAATGTGCGCGGAACCCCTATTTGTT
TATTTTTCTAAATACATTCAAATATGTATCCGCTCATGAGACAATAACCCTGATAAATGCTTCAATAATA
TTGAAAAAGGAAGAGTATGAGTATTCAACATTTCCGTGTCGCCCTTATTCCCTTTTTTGCGGCATTTTGC
CTTCCTGTTTTTGCTCACCCAGAAACGCTGGTGAAAGTAAAAGATGCTGAAGATCAGTTGGGTGCACGAG
TGGGTTACATCGAACTGGATCTCAACAGCGGTAAGATCCTTGAGAGTTTTCGCCCCGAAGAACGTTTTCC
AATGATGAGCACTTTTAAAGTTCTGCTATGTGGCGCGGTATTATCCCGTATTGACGCCGGGCAAGAGCAA
CTCGGTCGCCGCATACACTATTCTCAGAATGACTTGGTTGAGTACTCACCAGTCACAGAAAAGCATCTTA
CGGATGGCATGACAGTAAGAGAATTATGCAGTGCTGCCATAACCATGAGTGATAACACTGCGGCCAACTT
ACTTCTGACAACGATCGGAGGACCGAAGGAGCTAACCGCTTTTTTGCACAACATGGGGGATCATGTAACT
CGCCTTGATCGTTGGGAACCGGAGCTGAATGAAGCCATACCAAACGACGAGCGTGACACCACGATGCCTG
TAGCAATGGCAACAACGTTGCGCAAACTATTAACTGGCGAACTACTTACTCTAGCTTCCCGGCAACAATT
AATAGACTGGATGGAGGCGGATAAAGTTGCAGGACCACTTCTGCGCTCGGCCCTTCCGGCTGGCTGGTTT
ATTGCTGATAAATCTGGAGCCGGTGAGCGTGGGTCTCGCGGTATCATTGCAGCACTGGGGCCAGATGGTA
AGCCCTCCCGTATCGTAGTTATCTACACGACGGGGAGTCAGGCAACTATGGATGAACGAAATAGACAGAT
CGCTGAGATAGGTGCCTCACTGATTAAGCATTGGTAACTGTCAGACCAAGTTTACTCATATATACTTTAG
ATTGATTTAAAACTTCATTTTTAATTTAAAAGGATCTAGGTGAAGATCCTTTTTGATAATCTCATGACCA
AAATCCCTTAACGTGAGTTTTCGTTCCACTGAGCGTCAGACCCCGTAGAAAAGATCAAAGGATCTTCTTG
AGATCCTTTTTTTCTGCGCGTAATCTGCTGCTTGCAAACAAAAAAACCACCGCTACCAGCGGTGGTTTGT
TTGCCGGATCAAGAGCTACCAACTCTTTTTCCGAAGGTAACTGGCTTCAGCAGAGCGCAGATACCAAATA
CTGTTCTTCTAGTGTAGCCGTAGTTAGGCCACCACTTCAAGAACTCTGTAGCACCGCCTACATACCTCGC
TCTGCTAATCCTGTTACCAGTGGCTGCTGCCAGTGGCGATAAGTCGTGTCTTACCGGGTTGGACTCAAGA
CGATAGTTACCGGATAAGGCGCAGCGGTCGGGCTGAACGGGGGGTTCGTGCACACAGCCCAGCTTGGAGC
GAACGACCTACACCGAACTGAGATACCTACAGCGTGAGCTATGAGAAAGCGCCACGCTTCCCGAAGGGAG
AAAGGCGGACAGGTATCCGGTAAGCGGCAGGGTCGGAACAGGAGAGCGCACGAGGGAGCTTCCAGGGGGA
AACGCCTGGTATCTTTATAGTCCTGTCGGGTTTCGCCACCTCTGACTTGAGCGTCGATTTTTGTGATGCT
CGTCAGGGGGGCGGAGCCTATGGAAAAACGCCAGCAACGCGGCCTTTTTACGGTTCCTGGCCTTTTGCTG
GCCTTTTGCTCACATGTTCTTTCCTGCGTTATCCCCTGATTCTGTGGATAACCGTATTACCGCCTTTGAG
TGAGCTGATACCGCTCGCCGCAGCCGAACGACCGAGCGCAGCGAGTCAGTGAGCGAGGAAGCGGAAGAGC
GCCCAATACGCAAACCGCCTCTCCCCGCGCGTTGGCCGATTCATTAATGCAGCTGTGGAATGTGTGTCAG
TTAGGGTGTGGAAAGTCCCCAGGCTCCCCAGCAGGCAGAAGTATGCAAAGCATGCATCTCAATTAGTCAG
CAACCAGGTGTGGAAAGTCCCCAGGCTCCCCAGCAGGCAGAAGTATGCAAAGCATGCATCTCAATTAGTC
AGCAACCATAGTCCCGCCCCTAACTCCGCCCATCCCGCCCCTAACTCCGCCCAGTTCCGCCCATTCTCCG
CCCCATGGCTGACTAATTTTTTTTATTTATGCAGAGGCCGAGGCCGCCTCGGCCTCTGAGCTATTCCAGA
AGTAGTGAGGAGGCTTTTTTGGAGGCCTAGGCTTTTGCAAAAAGCTTGGACACAAGACAGGCTTGCGAGA
TATGTTTGAGAATACCACTTTATCCCGCGTCAGGGAGAGGCAGTGCGTAAAAAGACGCGGACTCATGTGA
AATACTGGTTTTTAGTGCGCCAGATCTCTATAATCTCGCGCAACCTATTTTCCCCTCGAACACTTTTTAA
GCCGTAGATAAACAGGCTGGGACACTTCACATGAGCGAAAAATACATCGTCACCTGGGACATGTTGCAGA
TCCATGCACGTAAACTCGCAAGCCGACTGATGCCTTCTGAACAATGGAAAGGCATTATTGCCGTAAGCCG
TGGCGGTCTGTACCGGGTGCGTTACTGGCGCGTGAACTGGGTATTCGTCATGTCGATACCGTTTGTATTT
CCAGCTACGATCACGACAACCAGCGCGAGCTTAAAGTGCTGAAACGCGCAGAAGGCGATGGCGAAGGCTT
CATCGTTATTGATGACCTGGTGGATACCGGTGGTACTGCGGTTGCGATTCGTGAAATGTATCCAAAAGCG
CACTTTGTCACCATCTTCGCAAAACCGGCTGGTCGTCCGCTGGTTGATGACTATGTTGTTGATATCCCGC
AAGATACCTGGATTGAACAGCCGTGGGATATGGGCGTCGTATTCGTCCCGCCAATCTCCGGTCGCTAATC
TTTTCAACGCCTGGCACTGCCGGGCGTTGTTCTTTTTAACTTCAGGCGGGTTACAATAGTTTCCAGTAAG
TATTCTGGAGGCTGCATCCATGACACAGGCAAACCTGAGCGAAACCCTGTTCAAACCCCGCTTTAAACAT
CCTGAAACCTCGACGCTAGTCCGCCGCTTTAATCACGGCGCACAACCGCCTGTGCAGTCGGCCCTTGATG
GTAAAACCATCCCTCACTGGTATCGCATGATTAACCGTCTGATGTGGATCTGGCGCGGCATTGACCCACG
CGAAATCCTCGACGTCCAGGCACGTATTGTGATGAGCGATGCCGAACGTACCGACGATGATTTATACGAT
ACGGTGATTGGCTACCGTGGCGGCAACTGGATTTATGAGTGGGCCCCGGATCTTTGTGAAGGAACCTTAC
TTCTGTGGTGTGACATAATTGGACAAACTACCTACAGAGATTTAAAGCTCTAAGGTAAATATAAAATTTT
TAAGTGTATAATGTGTTAAACTACTGATTCTAATTGTTTGTGTATTTTAGATTCCAACCTATGGAACTGA
TGAATGGGAGCAGTGGTGGAATGCCTTTAATGAGGAAAACCTGTTTTGCTCAGAAGAAATGCCATCTAGT
GATGATGAGGCTACTGCTGACTCTCAACATTCTACTCCTCCAAAAAAGAAGAGAAAGGTAGAAGACCCCA
AGGACTTTCCTTCAGAATTGCTAAGTTTTTTGAGTCATGCTGTGTTTAGTAATAGAACTCTTGCTTGCTT
TGCTATTTACACCACAAAGGAAAAAGCTGCACTGCTATACAAGAAAATTATGGAAAAATATTCTGTAACC
TTTATAAGTAGGCATAACAGTTATAATCATAACATACTGTTTTTTCTTACTCCACACAGGCATAGAGTGT
CTGCTATTAATAACTATGCTCAAAAATTGTGTACCTTTAGCTTTTTAATTTGTAAAGGGGTTAATAAGGA
ATATTTGATGTATAGTGCCTTGACTAGAGATCATAATCAGCCATACCACATTTGTAGAGGTTTTACTTGC
TTTAAAAAACCTCCCACACCTCCCCCTGAACCTGAAACATAAAATGAATGCAATTGTTGTTGTTAACTTG
TTTATTGCAGCTTATAATGGTTACAAATAAAGCAATAGCATCACAAATTTCACAAATAAAGCATTTTTTT
CACTGCATTCTAGTTGTGGTTTGTCCAAACTCATCAATGTATCTTATCATGTCTGGATCAACTGGATAAC
TCAAGCTAACCAAAATCATCCCAAACTTCCCACCCCATACCCTATTACCACTGCCAATTACCTGTGGTTT
CATTTACTCTAAACCTGTGATTCCTCTGAATTATTTTCATTTTAAAGAAATTGTATTTGTTAAATATGTA
CTACAAACTTAGTAGTTGGAAGGGCTAATTCACTCCCAAAGAAGACAAGATATCCTTGATCTGTGGATCT
ACCACACACAAGGCTACTTCCCTGATTAGCAGAACTACACACCAGGGCCAGGGGTCAGATATCCACTGAC
CTTTGGATGGTGCTACAAGCTAGTACCAGTTGAGCCAGATAAGGTAGAAGAGGCCAATAAAGGAGAGAAC
ACCAGCTTGTTACACCCTGTGAGCCTGCATGGGATGGATGACCCGGAGAGAGAAGTGTTAGAGTGGAGGT
TTGACAGCCGCCTAGCATTTCATCACGTGGCCCGAGAGCTGCATCCGGAGTACTTCAAGAACTGCTGATA
TCGAGCTTGCTACAAGGGACTTTCCGCTGGGGACTTTCCAGGGAGGCGTGGCCTGGGCGGGACTGGGGAG
TGGCGAGCCCTCAGATCCTGCATATAAGCAGCTGCTTTTTGCCTGTACTGGGTCTCTCTGGTTAGACCAG
ATCTGAGCCTGGGAGCTCTCTGGCTAACTAGGGAACCCACTGCTTAAGCCTCAATAAAGCTTGCCTTGAG
TGCTTCAAGTAGTGTGTGCCCGTCTGTTGTGTGACTCTGGTAACTAGAGATCCCTCAGACCCTTTTAGTC
AGTGTGGAAAATCTCTAGCAGTGGCGCCCGAACAGGGACTTGAAAGCGAAAGGGAAACCAGAGGAGCTCT
CTCGACGCAGGACTCGGCTTGCTGAAGCGCGCACGGCAAGAGGCGAGGGGCGGCGACTGGTGAGTACGCC
AAAAATTTTGACTAGCGGAGGCTAGAAGGAGAGAGATGGGTGCGAGAGCGTCAGTATTAAGCGGGGGAGA
ATTAGATCGCGATGGGAAAAAATTCGGTTAAGGCCAGGGGGAAAGAAAAAATATAAATTAAAACATATAG
TATGGGCAAGCAGGGAGCTAGAACGATTCGCAGTTAATCCTGGCCTGTTAGAAACATCAGAAGGCTGTAG
ACAAATACTGGGACAGCTACAACCATCCCTTCAGACAGGATCAGAAGAACTTAGATCATTATATAATACA
GTAGCAACCCTCTATTGTGTGCATCAAAGGATAGAGATAAAAGACACCAAGGAAGCTTTAGACAAGATAG
AGGAAGAGCAAAACAAAAGTAAGACCACCGCACAGCAAGCGGCCGGCCGCTGATCTTCAGACCTGGAGGA
GGAGATATGAGGGACAATTGGAGAAGTGAATTATATAAATATAAAGTAGTAAAAATTGAACCATTAGGAG
TAGCACCCACCAAGGCAAAGAGAAGAGTGGTGCAGAGAGAAAAAAGAGCAGTGGGAATAGGAGCTTTGTT
CCTTGGGTTCTTGGGAGCAGCAGGAAGCACTATGGGCGCAGCGTCAATGACGCTGACGGTACAGGCCAGA
CAATTATTGTCTGGTATAGTGCAGCAGCAGAACAATTTGCTGAGGGCTATTGAGGCGCAACAGCATCTGT
TGCAACTCACAGTCTGGGGCATCAAGCAGCTCCAGGCAAGAATCCTGGCTGTGGAAAGATACCTAAAGGA
TCAACAGCTCCTGGGGATTTGGGGTTGCTCTGGAAAACTCATTTGCACCACTGCTGTGCCTTGGAATGCT
AGTTGGAGTAATAAATCTCTGGAACAGATTTGGAATCACACGACCTGGATGGAGTGGGACAGAGAAATTA
ACAATTACACAAGCTTAATACACTCCTTAATTGAAGAATCGCAAAACCAGCAAGAAAAGAATGAACAAGA
ATTATTGGAATTAGATAAATGGGCAAGTTTGTGGAATTGGTTTAACATAACAAATTGGCTGTGGTATATA
AAATTATTCATAATGATAGTAGGAGGCTTGGTAGGTTTAAGAATAGTTTTTGCTGTACTTTCTATAGTGA
ATAGAGTTAGGCAGGGATATTCACCATTATCGTTTCAGACCCACCTCCCAACCCCGAGGGGACCCGACAG
GCCCGAAGGAATAGAAGAAGAAGGTGGAGAGAGAGACAGAGACAGATCCATTCGATTAGTGAACGGATCT
CGACGGTATCGCCAAATGGCAGTATTCATCCACAATTTTAAAAGAAAAGGGGGGATTGGGGGGTACAGTG
CAGGGGAAAGAATAGTAGACATAATAGCAACAGACATACAAACTAAAGAATTACAAAAACAAATTACAAA
AATTCAAAATTTTCGGGTTTATTACAGGGACAGCAGAGATCCAGTTTGGATCGATAAGCTTGATATCGAA
TTCGTCGACACGATTGAGTAACACTGTATCTAGTCTACCTACAGGGCTAGACGTCGAAGTAGCCGTAGGG
ATAGCGTCAACCTCTTAGACGTCGAAGTAGCCGTAGAATCAGTTCTCCCGAGGTAGACGTCGAAGTAGCC
GTAGAGAGCCGTGCTTCCAATAAGACGTCGAAGTAGCCGTAGCGGGTTTCGTAACAATCGCATGAGGATT
CGCAACGCCTTAGACGTCGAAGTAGCCGTAGTCCCGTCTCAGTAAAGGTAGACGTCGAAGTAGCCGTAGA
ATCGGACTGCCTTCGTAAGACGTCGAAGTAGCCGTAGGTATCAGTCGCCTCGGAAAGACGTCGAAGTAGC
CGTAGATTCGTAAGAGGCTCACTCTCCCTTACACGGAGTGGATAACTAGTTTCGCATATTAAGGTGACGC
GTGTGGCCTCGAACACCGAGCGACCCTGCAGCGACCCGCTTAAGGATCCACCGGTCGCCACCACACATAC
ACAGAAATGGTGAGCAAGGGCGAGGAGGATAACATGGCCATCATCAAGGAGTTCATGCGCTTCAAGGTGC
ACATGGAGGGCTCCGTGAACGGCCACGAGTTCGAGATCGAGGGCGAGGGCGAGGGCCGCCCCTACGAGGG
CACCCAGACCGCCAAGCTGAAGGTGACCAAGGGTGGCCCCCTGCCCTTCGCCTGGGACATCCTGTCCCCT
CAGTTCATGTACGGCTCCAAGGCCTACGTGAAGCACCCCGCCGACATCCCCGACTACTTGAAGCTGTCCT
TCCCCGAGGGCTTCAAGTGGGAGCGCGTGATGAACTTCGAGGACGGCGGCGTGGTGACCGTGACCCAGGA
CTCCTCCCTGCAGGACGGCGAGTTCATCTACAAGGTGAAGCTGCGCGGCACCAACTTCCCCTCCGACGGC
CCCGTAATGCAGAAGAAGACCATGGGCTGGCAGGCCTCCTCCGAGCGGATGTACCCCGAGGACGGCGCCC
TGAAGGGCGAGATCAAGCAGAGGCTGAAGCTGAAGGACGGCGGCCACTACGACGCTGAGGTCAAGACCAC
CTACAAGGCCAAGAAGCCCGTGCAGCTGCCCGGCGCCTACAACGTCAACATCAAGTTGGACATCACCTCC
CACAACGAGGACTACACCATCGTGGAACAGTACGAACGCGCCGAGGGCCGCCACTCCACCGGCGGCATGG
ACGAGCTGACAAGTAAAGCGGCCGCGACTCTAGAGTCGACCTGCAGGCATGCAAGCTTGATATCAAGCTT
ATCGATAATCAACCTCTGGATTACAAAATTTGTGAAAGATTGACTGGTATTCTTAACTATGTTGCTCCTT
TTACGCTATGTGGATACGCTGCTTTAATGCCTTTGTATCATGCTATTGCTTCCCGTATGGCTTTCATTTT
CTCCTCCTTGTATAAATCCTGGTTGCTGTCTCTTTATGAGGAGTTGTGGCCCGTTGTCAGGCAACGTGGC
GTGGTGTGCACTGTGTTTGCTGACGCAACCCCCACTGGTTGGGGCATTGCCACCACCTGTCAGCTCCTTT
CCGGGACTTTCGCTTTCCCCCTCCCTATTGCCACGGCGGAACTCATCGCCGCCTGCCTTGCCCGCTGCTG
GACAGGGGCTCGGCTGTTGGGCACTGACAATTCCGTGGTGTTGTCGGGGAAATCATCGTCCTTTCCTTGG
CTGCTCGCCTGTGTTGCCACCTGGATTCTGCGCGGGACGTCCTTCTGCTACGTCCCTTCGGCCCTCAATC
CAGCGGACCTTCCTTCCCGCGGCCTGCTGCCGGCTCTGCGGCCTCTTCCGCGTCTTCGCCTTCGCCCTCA
GACGAGTCGGATCTCCCTTTGGGCCGCCTCCCCGCAT
Features (pLannotate 1.2.2; 33 found; start..end, strand, type, name):
     38..106     +  CDS            nef (fragment): NEF_HV1Z2 - Experimental evidence at protein level: Swiss-Prot protein existence level 1. Extracellular Nef protein targets CD4(+) T-lymphocytes for apoptosis by interacting with CXCR4 surface receptors. From Human immunodeficiency virus type 1 group M subtype D (isolate Z2/CDC-Z34) (HIV-1).
    108..341     +  LTR            3' LTR (ΔU3): self-inactivating 3' long terminal repeat (LTR) from HIV-1
    366..384     -  promoter       SP6 promoter: promoter for bacteriophage SP6 RNA polymerase
    612..891     +  CDS            TcR (fragment): tetracycline efflux protein; tet; confers resistance to tetracycline
    892..940     -  misc_feature   bom (fragment): basis of mobility region from pBR322
   1042..1077    -  CDS            rop (fragment): Rop protein, which maintains plasmids at low copy number; rop
   1172..1276    +  promoter       AmpR promoter: bla
   1277..2137    +  CDS            AmpR: β-lactamase; bla; confers resistance to ampicillin, carbenicillin, and related antibiotics
   2308..2896    +  rep_origin     ori: high-copy-number ColE1/pMB1/pBR322/pUC origin of replication
   3079..3135    +  CDS            lacI (fragment): lac repressor; lacI; The lac repressor binds to the lac operator to inhibit transcription in E. coli. This inhibition can be relieved by adding lactose or isopropyl-β-D-thiogalactopyranoside (IPTG).
   3142..3471    +  promoter       SV40 promoter: SV40 enhancer and early promoter
   3671..3790    +  CDS            gpt (fragment): XGPT_ECOLI - Also known as gpp, gxu. Experimental evidence at protein level: Swiss-Prot protein existence level 1. Purine salvage pathway enzyme that catalyzes the transfer of the ribosyl-5-phosphate group from 5-phospho-alpha-D-ribose 1- diphosphate (PRPP) to the N9 position of the 6-oxopurines guanine and xanthine to form the corresponding ribonucleotides GMP (guanosine 5'- monophosphate) and XMP (xanthosine 5'-monophosphate), with the release of PPi. To a lesser extent, also acts on hypoxanthine (PubMed:9100006, PubMed:3886014). Does not ribophosphorylate adenine (PubMed:3886014). From Esch
   3790..4125    +  CDS            gpt (fragment): XGPT_ECOLI - Also known as gpp, gxu. Experimental evidence at protein level: Swiss-Prot protein existence level 1. Purine salvage pathway enzyme that catalyzes the transfer of the ribosyl-5-phosphate group from 5-phospho-alpha-D-ribose 1- diphosphate (PRPP) to the N9 position of the 6-oxopurines guanine and xanthine to form the corresponding ribonucleotides GMP (guanosine 5'- monophosphate) and XMP (xanthosine 5'-monophosphate), with the release of PPi. To a lesser extent, also acts on hypoxanthine (PubMed:9100006, PubMed:3886014). Does not ribophosphorylate adenine (PubMed:3886014). From Esch
   4220..4525    +  CDS            frsA (fragment): FRSA_ECOLI - Also known as yafA. Experimental evidence at protein level: Swiss-Prot protein existence level 1. Catalyzes the hydrolysis of esters (PubMed:15808744). Displays esterase activity toward pNP-butyrate (PubMed:15808744). May stimulate mixed-acid fermentation by acting as a fermentation/respiration switch that down-regulates respiration and up- regulates fermentation rates (PubMed:15169777). From Escherichia coli (strain K12).
   4529..4603    +  CDS            small t antigen (fragment): SV40 (simian virus 40) small t antigen
   4605..4670    +  intron         small t intron: SV40 (simian virus 40) small t antigen intron
   4800..4820    +  CDS            SV40 NLS: nuclear localization signal of SV40 (simian virus 40) large T antigen
   5139..5222    +  CDS            large T antigen (fragment): large T antigen from SV40 (simian virus 40)
   5245..5379    +  polyA_signal   SV40 poly(A) signal: SV40 polyadenylation signal
   5546..5875    +  CDS            nef (fragment): NEF_HV1BR - Experimental evidence at protein level: Swiss-Prot protein existence level 1. Extracellular Nef protein targets CD4(+) T-lymphocytes for apoptosis by interacting with CXCR4 surface receptors (PubMed:14990729). From Human immunodeficiency virus type 1 group M subtype B (isolate BRU/LAI) (HIV-1).
   5923..6180    +  LTR            5' LTR (truncated): truncated 5' long terminal repeat (LTR) from HIV-1
   6227..6352    +  misc_feature   HIV-1 Ψ: packaging signal of human immunodeficiency virus type 1
   6336..6674    +  CDS            HIV-1 gag (fragment): gag protein from human immunodeficiency virus 1; gag
   6849..7082    +  misc_feature   RRE: The Rev response element (RRE) of HIV-1 allows for Rev-dependent mRNA export from the nucleus to the cytoplasm.
   7459..7559    +  CDS            Rev (fragment): human immunodeficiency virus 1 (HIV-1) Rev protein; rev; enhances nuclear export of unspliced and incompletely spliced viral mRNAs
   7596..7713    +  misc_feature   cPPT/CTS: central polypurine tract and central termination sequence of HIV-1
   7750..7773    -  misc_feature   MCS (fragment): pBluescript multiple cloning site
   8171..8233    +  promoter       Mini-TK promoter: minimal herpes simplex virus (HSV) thymidine kinase promoter
   8267..8976    +  CDS            Slow-FT: blue-to-red fluorescent timer derivative of mCherry (Subach et al., 2009) mammalian codon-optimized
   8988..9018    +  misc_feature   MCS (fragment): pUC18/19 multiple cloning site
   9019..9037    +  misc_feature   MCS (fragment): pBluescript multiple cloning site
   9037..9625    +  misc_feature   WPRE: woodchuck hepatitis virus posttranscriptional regulatory element
   9626..21      +  misc_feature   MCS (fragment) (across the origin): pBluescript multiple cloning site
