[The description below was written by a language model from this plasmid's Addgene catalogue record and pLannotate feature annotations shown in this document.]
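Description:
pMN-326 is a lentiviral transfer plasmid built on the pHR backbone that carries an integratable mCherry reporter for the synthetic zinc-finger transcription regulator (synZiFTR) based on ZF3. In bacteria it is maintained through a high-copy ColE1/pUC-type origin and selected with ampicillin via the β-lactamase gene. The backbone also retains remnants typical of older pHR-family vectors, including fragments of tetracycline resistance, rop and bom sequences, and an SV40 promoter-driven gpt region followed by SV40 small t intron and polyadenylation sequences. These lie outside the proviral region and are not part of the packaged payload.

The viral portion comprises a truncated HIV-1 5' LTR, the Ψ packaging signal with a partial gag sequence, the Rev response element for Rev-dependent nuclear export of the genomic RNA, the cPPT/CTS, and a self-inactivating ΔU3 3' LTR. This allows the cassette to be packaged when helper functions are supplied in trans and then stably integrated into target mammalian cells.

Between these elements sits the synthetic insert: eight copies of the ZF3 binding site placed upstream of a minimal HSV thymidine kinase promoter, which drives mCherry, followed by a WPRE to enhance transcript stability and expression. The binding-site array is not annotated separately in the feature table, and the automated annotation labels the fluorescent protein as the mCherry-derived Slow-FT, whereas the catalogue entry identifies it as mCherry. The depositor notes a Y235T substitution that does not affect function. Because the minimal promoter should have little activity on its own, red fluorescence should report recruitment of a ZF3-based activator, making the construct useful for generating stable reporter cells to measure synZiFTR circuit activity.
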