Addgene plasmid #195451: pMN-326
Purpose: Lentiviral Integratable mCherry Reporter for synZiFTR ZF3
Depositing lab: Ahmad Khalil. Depositing organization: Boston University Main Campus. Publication: Multidimensional control of therapeutic human cell function with synthetic gene circuits. Li HS, Israni DV, Gagnon KA, Gan KA, Raymond MH, Sander JD, Roybal KT, Joung JK, Wong WW, Khalil AS. Science. 2022 Dec 16;378(6625):1227-1234. doi: 10.1126/science.ade0156. Epub 2022 Dec 15. PubMed 36520914.
Backbone
  Vector backbone: pHR
  Vector type: Mammalian Expression, Lentiviral
Growth in bacteria
  Bacterial resistance: Ampicillin, 100 μg/mL
  Growth temperature: 37°C
  Growth strain: NEB Stable
  Copy number: Unknown
Gene/Insert
  Gene/Insert name: 8X ZF3 BS - minTK - mCherry
  Species: Synthetic
  Cloning method: Gibson Cloning
Terms and licenses: Academic/Nonprofit Terms; Industry Terms: Not Available to Industry
Depositor comments: Y235T mutation in mCherry will not affect plasmid function.
How to cite: pMN-326 was a gift from Ahmad Khalil (Addgene plasmid # 195451 ; http://n2t.net/addgene:195451 ; RRID:Addgene_195451)
